Addgene plasmid #16590: pBI-EGFP-PUMA
Depositing lab: Bert Vogelstein. Publication: PUMA induces the rapid apoptosis of colorectal cancer cells. Yu J, Zhang L, Hwang PM, Kinzler KW, Vogelstein B. Mol Cell. 2001 Mar . 7(3):673-82. 10.1016/S1097-2765(01)00213-1 PubMed 11463391.
Backbone
  Vector backbone: pBI-MCS-EGFP
  Backbone manufacturer: Vogelstein Lab
  Backbone size w/o insert (bp): 5210
  Vector type: Mammalian Expression
Growth in bacteria
  Bacterial resistance: Ampicillin, 100 μg/mL
  Growth temperature: 37°C
  Growth strain: DH5alpha
  Copy number: High Copy
Gene/Insert
  Gene/Insert name: PUMA (alt name: p53 upregulated modulator of apoptosis)
  Species: H. sapiens (human)
  Insert size (bp): 600
  Entrez Gene: BBC3 (a.k.a. JFY-1, JFY1, PUMA)
  Tag / fusion protein: 2x HA (N terminal on insert)
  Cloning method: Restriction Enzyme; 5′ cloning site PvuII (destroyed during cloning); 3′ cloning site BglII (destroyed during cloning)
  Sequencing primers: 5′ na
Terms and licenses: Academic/Nonprofit Terms; Industry Terms: Not Available to Industry
How to cite: pBI-EGFP-PUMA was a gift from Bert Vogelstein (Addgene plasmid # 16590 ; http://n2t.net/addgene:16590 ; RRID:Addgene_16590)
