[The description below was written by a language model from this plasmid's Addgene catalogue record.]
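Description:
pBI-EGFP-PUMA is a mammalian expression plasmid built on the pBI-MCS-EGFP backbone (about 5.2 kb without insert). It is propagated in E. coli as a high-copy plasmid under ampicillin selection. The record does not list a mammalian selection marker, an origin of replication, or any annotated feature map, so the details of the backbone elements cannot be confirmed from the information given.

The insert is the human PUMA coding sequence (p53 upregulated modulator of apoptosis, gene symbol BBC3), approximately 600 bp, carrying two copies of the HA epitope at its N terminus for detection by immunoblotting or immunostaining. It was introduced by restriction cloning between PvuII and BglII sites, both of which were destroyed in the process and so cannot be used to release the fragment.

The promoter is not stated in the record. The backbone name suggests a pBI-type design, in which a bidirectional, tetracycline-responsive promoter drives two cassettes divergently. Here that would couple HA-PUMA expression to an EGFP reporter that marks expressing cells, but this is an inference from the name and should be checked against the sequence. Such an arrangement would require a tetracycline transactivator supplied in the host cells. It would also suit a pro-apoptotic protein like PUMA, whose constitutive expression would kill cells.

The associated work concerns the rapid induction of apoptosis by PUMA in colorectal cancer cells. This fits use of the plasmid for controlled, trackable PUMA expression in human cell lines to study p53-dependent cell death pathways.
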