>Addgene plasmid #16590 | pBI-EGFP-PUMA | addgene partial sequence | sequence record 23013 | Bglob-intron-R 5'-TTTGCCCCCTCCATATAACA-3'
TANNNNAAANAAGACAATCAAGGGTCCCCAAACTCACCCTGAAGTTCTCAGCTCTAGAGATATCGTCGAG
GCCGCGCTAGCGTTTAAACTGTCGACCTTAATTAAGAGATCCTTATCAGGAGGTGGGAGGGGCCTGCCCC
CCGAGTCCCTGACGTCCACCGGGCGGGTGCAGGCACCTAATTGGGCTCCATCTCGGGGGCTCTGTGGCCC
CTGGGTAAGGGCAGGAGTCCCATGATGAGATTGTACAGGACCCTCCAGGGTGAGGGGCGGTGCCGCTGCT
GCTCCTCTTGTCTCCGCCGCTCGTACTGTGCGTTGAGGTCGTCCGCCATCCGCCGCAGCTGGGCCCCGAT
CTCCCGGGCCCACTGTTCCTCCTCCCCGCGGACTCCCGGGGCCGCCTGGGTGGGACCGCCCGCCAGAGCC
CCCGGGGCGCTGGGCACGGGCGACTCCAGGTGCTGCTCCGCCAGCGAGAGCGAGGGCTGAGGACCGTCCG
GGCGCGGGCCTCGGGGCCGGCTGCGGGGACCCCCAGGCCAGCGGGAACCCCCCAGGGCGGCGGTGACGGC
GGGTGGGGCGGTGGGGGCGCAGAGGTAGGCAGCGGGCAGCAGGGTGGGGGCGGCGGGGGCGGCAGCCAGG
CCGGTCNACAANANNNNNNAGAAACTGCCGATGGGCACCAAGCGGCCGAGCGGGAANGGGCGCGGGCCGT
CGCGGGCCAAGCCCTCTACGGGCTCCGGGGANCTGCCCTCNTGGCGTGCGCGGGCCATCAAGCTTGCGTA
TCTGNACATCGTACGANCGTATCTGGACATCGTATCCATTCCTGATAAGANCCGAAANNNTTNN
